Addgene plasmid #139935: pMGA-ptet-sfGFP
Purpose: aTc-inducible sfGFP expression on M. magneticum/E. coli shuttle vector
Depositing lab: Christopher Voigt. Depositing organization: Massachusetts Institute of Technology. Publication: Genetic Tuning of Iron Oxide Nanoparticle Size, Shape, and Surface Properties in Magnetospirillum magneticum. Furubayashi M, Wallace AK, González LM, Jahnke JP, Hanrahan BM, Payne AL, Stratis-Cullum DN, Gray MT, Liu H, Rhoads MK, Voigt CA. Adv. Funct. Mater. 2021, 31, 2004813 10.1002/adfm.202004813.
Backbone
  Vector backbone: pMGA
  Vector type: Bacterial Expression
Growth in bacteria
  Bacterial resistance: Kanamycin, 50 μg/mL
  Growth temperature: 37°C
  Growth strain: DH5alpha
  Copy number: Low Copy
Gene/Insert
  Gene/Insert name: TetR-Ptet-sfGFP
  Species: Synthetic
  Cloning method: Gibson Cloning
Terms and licenses: Academic/Nonprofit Terms; Industry Terms: Not Available to Industry
How to cite: pMGA-ptet-sfGFP was a gift from Christopher Voigt (Addgene plasmid # 139935 ; http://n2t.net/addgene:139935 ; RRID:Addgene_139935)
