[The description below was written by a language model from this plasmid's Addgene catalogue record and pLannotate feature annotations shown in this document.]
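Description:
pMGA-ptet-sfGFP is a low-copy bacterial expression plasmid of about 8.4 kb built on the pMGA backbone, described as a shuttle vector that works in both Magnetospirillum magneticum and E. coli. In E. coli it replicates from a p15A origin and is selected with kanamycin through a Tn5-derived neo (nptII) gene. Fragments of the neighbouring ble and Tn5 transposase genes flank this marker and appear to be remnants of the resistance cassette's source. An incP oriT together with traJ allows the plasmid to be mobilised by conjugation from a suitable donor strain, a common way of delivering DNA into hosts such as Magnetospirillum. A stretch of nearly 4 kb between the reporter cassette and the p15A origin carries no annotation. It may hold the functions needed for maintenance in M. magneticum, but the record does not state this.

The synthetic insert, assembled by Gibson cloning, is a TetR-Ptet-sfGFP module arranged divergently. On one strand, tetR is transcribed from a lacI promoter fragment and ends at the rrnB T1 terminator, providing constitutive repressor. On the other strand, a PLtetO-1-type promoter bearing tet operators drives superfolder GFP, followed by a short lacZα remnant and the lambda t0 terminator. A satellite tobacco ringspot virus hammerhead ribozyme sits between promoter and coding sequence. Such self-cleaving elements are used as insulators that trim the 5' leader so that expression is less dependent on promoter context. Adding anhydrotetracycline releases TetR from the operators and switches on fluorescence. The plasmid therefore serves as a reporter of aTc-inducible expression in M. magneticum, deposited with work on genetically tuning magnetosome iron oxide nanoparticle properties.
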