Features (pLannotate 1.2.2; 15 found; start..end, strand, type, name):
     14..100     -  terminator     rrnB T1 terminator: Escherichia coli rrnB; transcription terminator T1 from the E. coli rrnB gene
    144..764     -  CDS            tetR: TETR2_ECOLX - Experimental evidence at protein level: Swiss-Prot protein existence level 1. TetR is the repressor of the tetracycline resistance element; its N-terminal region forms a helix-turn-helix structure and binds DNA. Binding of tetracycline to TetR reduces the repressor affinity for the tetracycline resistance gene (tetA) promoter operator sites. From Escherichia coli.
    765..838     -  promoter       lacI promoter (fragment): lacI
    933..951     +  promoter       PLtetO-1 promoter (fragment): modified phage lambda PL promoter with tet operator sites (Lutz and Bujard, 1997)
    952..1006    +  promoter       PLtetO-1 promoter (fragment): modified phage lambda PL promoter with tet operator sites (Lutz and Bujard, 1997)
   1008..1057    +  misc_RNA       sTRSV HHRz: hammerhead ribozyme from the tobacco ringspot virus satellite RNA (Khvorova et al., 2003)
   1122..1835    +  CDS            superfolder GFP: GFP variant that folds robustly even when fused to poorly folded proteins (Pédelacq et al., 2006)
   1852..1876    +  CDS            lacZα (fragment): LacZα fragment of β-galactosidase; lacZ fragment
   1887..1981    +  terminator     lambda t0 terminator: transcription terminator from phage lambda
   5820..6365    -  rep_origin     p15A ori: Plasmids containing the medium-copy-number p15A origin of replication can be propagated in E. coli cells that contain a second plasmid with the ColE1 origin.
   6407..6547    -  CDS            ble (fragment): BLE_KLEPN - Experimental evidence at protein level: Swiss-Prot protein existence level 1. Binding protein with a strong affinity to the bleomycin family of antibiotics. Binds to CL990; an antimitotic-antibiotic compound. From Klebsiella pneumoniae.
   6571..7362    -  CDS            neo: KKA2_KLEPN - Also known as kan, nptII. Experimental evidence at protein level: Swiss-Prot protein existence level 1. Resistance to kanamycin, neomycin, paromomycin, ribostamycin, butirosin and gentamicin B. From Klebsiella pneumoniae.
   7394..7609    -  CDS            tnpA (fragment): TN5P_ECOLX - Also known as tnp. Experimental evidence at protein level: Swiss-Prot protein existence level 1. Mediates transposition of transposon Tn5 by a 'cut and paste' mechanism. First, the monomeric transposase binds the 19 bp inverted DNA repeats flanking the transposon. Then, dimerization of the DNA- bound transposase creates a synaptic DNA complex. After nicking of the first DNA strand, excision of the transposon proceeds through a series of intermediates. The transposase then mediates the insertion of the transposon at a new site by strand transfer. The activity of the wild- type tran
   7758..7867    +  oriT           oriT: incP origin of transfer
   7900..8271    +  CDS            traJ: oriT-recognizing protein; traJ
>Addgene plasmid #139935 | pMGA-ptet-sfGFP | addgene full sequence | sequence record 309669 | Addgene NGS Result
TCTAGGGCGGCGGATTTGTCCTACTCAGGAGAGCGTTCACCGACAAACAACAGATAAAACGAAAGGCCCA
GTCTTTCGACTGAGCCTTTCGTTTTATTTGATGCCTTTAATTAAAGCGGATAACAATTTCAGAATTCTCA
TCAGGACCCACTTTCACATTTAAGTTGTTTTTCTAATCCGCATATGATCAATTCAAGGCCGAATAAGAAG
GCTGGCTCTGCACCTTGGTGATCAAATAATTCGATAGCTTGTCGTAATAATGGCGGCATACTATCAGTAG
TAGGTGTTTCCCTTTCTTCTTTAGCGACTTGATGCTCTTGATCTTCCAATACGCAACCTAAAGTAAAATG
CCCCACAGCGCTGAGTGCATATAATGCATTCTCTAGTGAAAAACCTTGTTGGCATAAAAAGGCTAATTGA
TTTTCGAGAGTTTCATACTGTTTTTCTGTAGGCCGTGTACCTAAATGTACTTTTGCTCCATCGCGATGAC
TTAGTAAAGCACATCTAAAACTTTTAGCGTTATTACGTAAAAAATCTTGCCAGCTTTCCCCTTCTAAAGG
GCAAAAGTGAGTATGGTGCCTATCTAACATCTCAATGGCTAAGGCGTCGAGCAAAGCCCGCTTATTTTTT
ACATGCCAATACAATGTAGGCTGCTCTACACCTAGCTTCTGGGCGAGTTTACGGGTTGTTAAACCTTCGA
TTCCGACCTCATTAAGCAGCTCTAATGCGCTGTTAATCACTTTACTTTTATCTAATCTGGACATATTCAC
CACCCTGAATTGACTCTCTTCCGGGCGCTATCATGCCATACCGCGAAAGGTTTTGCGCCATTCGATGGCG
CGCCGCCATTGGACCAAAACGAAAAAAGGCCCCCCTTTCGGGAGGCCTCTTTTCTGGAATTTGGTACCGA
GCTTAACGATCGTTGGCTGTTTTCAGCAGGACGCACTGACCTCCCTATCAGTGATAGAGATTGACATCCC
TATCAGTGATAGAGATACTGAGCACAGCTGTCACCGGATGTGCTTTCCGGTCTGATGAGTCCGTGAGGAC
GAAACAGCCTCTACAAATAATTTTGTTTAATCTAGAAATAATTTTGTTTATCTCTCGAGGAGGTATACTA
GATGCGTAAAGGCGAAGAGCTGTTCACTGGTGTCGTCCCTATTCTGGTGGAACTGGATGGTGATGTCAAC
GGTCATAAGTTTTCCGTGCGTGGCGAGGGTGAAGGTGACGCAACTAATGGTAAACTGACGCTGAAGTTCA
TCTGTACTACTGGTAAACTGCCGGTACCTTGGCCGACTCTGGTAACGACGCTGACTTATGGTGTTCAGTG
CTTTGCTCGTTATCCGGACCATATGAAGCAGCATGACTTCTTCAAGTCCGCCATGCCGGAAGGCTATGTG
CAGGAACGCACGATTTCCTTTAAGGATGACGGCACGTACAAAACGCGTGCGGAAGTGAAATTTGAAGGCG
ATACCCTGGTAAACCGCATTGAGCTGAAAGGCATTGACTTTAAAGAAGACGGCAATATCCTGGGCCATAA
GCTGGAATACAATTTTAACAGCCACAATGTTTACATCACCGCCGATAAACAAAAAAATGGCATTAAAGCG
AATTTTAAAATTCGCCACAACGTGGAGGATGGCAGCGTGCAGCTGGCTGATCACTACCAGCAAAACACTC
CAATCGGTGATGGTCCTGTTCTGCTGCCAGACAATCACTATCTGAGCACGCAAAGCGTTCTGTCTAAAGA
TCCGAACGAGAAACGCGATCATATGGTTCTGCTGGAGTTCGTAACCGCAGCGGGCATCACGCATGGTATG
GATGAACTGTACAAATGAAAGCTTGCGGCCGCGTCGTGACTGGGAAAACCCTGGCGACTAGTCTTGGACT
CCTGTTGATAGATCCAGTAATGACCTCAGAACTCCATCTGGATTTGTTCAGAACGCTCGGTTGCCGCCGG
GCGTTTTTTATTGGTGAGAATCCAGGGGTCCCCAATAATTACGATTTAAATTGGCGGGATCCAATCGCTC
GAGCGCGAGGTCACAATTGGAGATGATCCGCCAGCGCCGAAGCCATCATAACTGCATTGAATAATTCAAA
GTGCATTGAATAAGGCAGGGTGCATAAGGCGCAGCCTTTCGATTAACTCCATTTCCTGCGGCGACAACGT
CGCCGCTTGCCCCCCCGACGGGGGTCAAGCGAGGCACAGGGACCCGCCGCCTCTTGGCGGTGGGTGGCCG
CAGCTTGACGCCCGAACACTCCGCCGCCCAACCCTGCCTGCTCTCCTCTGTTCAATGAAATTGAACGGAG
GAGATGCCTCCCGGCGAGGGCCTTTCTTTCTTGCATAACGTTCATGCTACGTTCCAACGGTTATACCGTA
TGAGCGTCGAACTGTATAATCGTTGAACAGTCGAACCATCCCCCCGCGCCAGCGCGGGGAGCAGGGATGG
GTTCGGGGGCCGGAAGTTAGGCAAATCGCGGAGCCGTGGCGCCCTCGGTACATCCGCGAAATCGGTTGAC
ACTTTGCCCCCAGAACGGCTGCAACCTACCGCTTGGCGACAGCCGCGTGACGGTACTTTTCCGCTGTGGA
TTCGGACACGAATATCTGTTCAGCAGCCAGGGCGCGGGCGATCTGGCGACGGCCGAGGCCCTGATGGGCC
AATTCTGTGATCCGGTCTATGACCGCTTGGCTCATCGGCACCCGAGGACCGCCGATACCAGATTGGCGCA
CATCGCCAATGGTGGGTGGAACCGAGGGAGCCGGAGCCGGTGCAGATTTCTGCACAGTTGGTTCACGCCG
TCGTTCTAGCGCATCGAGACGCTGCACGATCACGGCGAGCTGATCGTTGACGTATTGTCGCTCCTCGGAC
TGCGCAATTGTGATCAGAAATTCGAGGAGCTCGGCCACGGTGACGCCGCGTCGAAGGGCCATAGCCTGTA
TGTGGTCGCGGACCGCATCAGGACAGCGAATCGTCCATCTCGTGTCTGACACATTCCCGGTTTTTGTCTG
ACTCATCGTCGCCCCCAATGTCTGACAGATTCGAGAAAGAGTCATACCGGCTAACGCGAACGCTGACAAC
GAATGTCTGACAAAATGATGATTACGTCAGACATTGATGTCTGCCTAAATCGCAATAGTGTCTGACATGG
TTTTTGGCGTTCCGTATATAAAATATGCGCCAAAATCTAGTGCGTCAGCCAAACGGCAAACGCAAACAGT
TGACACCATTTCCGGTTTTATGAGACTGTGAAAAGACCAAAGGCCGCCTTGCGGCGGCCTAGGTGATTGT
GGTCCCGGCGACCAAGGCTGCGAAAACTTGGCGGTCCAGCAGCAGAGGAAGCCCGTTTGAAAGGTCCGGC
TTGCGCCGGAACCACCTAATGACAATAGCAATTCGCCGCACAGTTTTCAACACCCAGCCCGCCATGATTC
GCGGCGGCGTTGAACGTTGAACAACAGACGTCTCAAACAGACACCCGCAAACGCGAACGGTATCGGTTGC
AGGATGCAGCCGCTGAACTGCTGCCGGATTATCGGGTGCGGCATTGCCACCGCTCAATTGGATGTGGCTG
TGGCGAGTTGGTCAGCGTTGTTACCAATGGGCAGTCGGCCAATTTCAAAGGCGTGCAGACCTGCGGCTCG
GTCTGGCACTGCCCAATCTGTTCGGCAAAAATCAGCAATGTTCGGCGCGGCGAGCTGAACGAGCTGCTGC
GCTGGGGGCGGGAGAGGGAGCTGATCCCGCTGATGGTGACGCTGACAGGCCATCACAATGCACGGATGAG
CCTCGCTGAATGTCTGACGGTGATGAAGAAGGCCAAGCAGAGCCTTCACCAGTCTGGCCCATGGAAGCGC
CATGTTGGCCCGGTGGTCGAAGGGCACGTCACGGCAACGGAGGTCAATCGGTCACGCCGCCATGGCTGGC
ACGTCCATTTTCACGTCCTGATGCTGATTGAGGCCGCCAGCGAGGCCGAAGCGATTGCGCTCGTGACCCG
ACACCTCGAACCTGAATGGCTCCGGCAGCTTGAGCGCCAAGGCAGCTGGGGCGGCGAACATGCGTTAGAC
GTCCAGGGCGCAGCCGATGCGGATCGGTATGTGGCCAAGTGGGGCGCGGCTGAGGAATTGGCTCTGTCGG
GCGAAAAGCGGGCGCGCGGCGACGCCGAAATTAAGGGTCAAACGCCGTGGGAATTGTTGGCCGCTGCGGC
TGATGGTGACGTCCAGGCTGGCCGCGATTTTGTGGAGTACGCGACCCTGTTTCATGGCAAACGCCAGCTC
GTTTGGTCGCGAGGACTGAAAGAGCGTGTCGGCCTCAAGGTGGTGGAAGACGACGAGGCCGCCGGCGAGC
TGGAGGATGTCGCAGATAGCGCCATCAACGAAGTGGCCGTGTTGCCGAGGCCGACTTGGCGTCACATCGT
CCGGCGCAGGCTCCGCGCGGATCTGCTGGCCGCCGCTCGTGATGACGGATTCGATGGCGTCGCGCGGCTG
CTCAATGAGCATGGCATCGGCGGAGCTATGCCCGGCGGCTGGCGACCAATGCTTAGCGAATATACCGAGC
ATATTGCGATGGCTGCGTGACTCTTTTGGCCCACCGGCCTGAGGGAAATTTGCCTCGCAGAGCTCACGAT
AATTTGACAAGGGCCGTAGGCCCGCAGGCAAATTGTCTAGTGAGTGTACAATTTTCAAATTCGAAGGTTA
TTGTAGAGCTGACGCTCTCAAGGTGATGACGCCTATGGCTGACGATTCTGGCGTCTGGCGGATTGTTTGT
CGGATTAGCAAAATCCACACGATGGGCGTGCTGAAGGCCCGGTCGAATCACAATCTCCGAACGCCAGGTC
ATGACCAGCTCGCACATGTTGACCAGGCCAAATCCGCTCAGAATGAAATTCTGATTGGCACCGGCGACGC
CATGCTCGATGTGCAATCAGCATTGAAATCGCGGCTGGTCGGCAACATTCGAAAAAATGGCGTTATCGCA
GTGGAAATGGTGATGACAGCCCGGGCGGACTGGTTCGCTGCCGATCCCGCGCGAGCTGCCGCATTTAAGC
AGCGGGTGCTGGACGAGGCGAATGCCAGATATGGGGCGAATCTCGTAACCGCAGTGTGGCACATGGATGA
AGAGGCTCCCCATCTGCATCTGTATATCGTGCCGATGGACCAACGGGGCAAACTGAACTGCCGCGCGCAG
TTCTCGACGATGGCGTCGCTGAAACAACTCCAGGATTGGGCTGGCGTGGTCGGCAATCCACTCGGCCTCG
AACGCGGACGGCCAAAAGTGGAGTTTATTGTCGATGGCGATGAGCCGCCGGAGAACCAAAGCCCGGCGGA
ATATCGAGCTCAAACCAAACGCGACGCTGAAGCGGCAGCCGCCGCGCGGATCGCTGCCGAGCGTGATGCT
GCCGAGGCTGCGCGACTGCTGATTGAGGCTCAGGAGCAGGCCGCCGCGATCCGCGCGGCCCAGGCTGAAA
TTATGGCAGAGCGTCGCCAGCTCAATGAGGATAAGGCGAGTTTTGCTGAGACGCTGCGTAGCCACACGAG
GGCGATGGGCCTGGCGTTTCGTTCATGGCTGGCCAATTTCGTCGGCCGCGGCCAGATGCAGGCTGATGGA
GGGCCATTGCTGACCTTTAAAGCCGCATGCCCCGCCAGTAAGCGAGAGGAGCTACAGTCCGAGCCAGCTA
ATGCGTACGCGCGCCTGGTGGTCGCTCATATGCCTGATCGTGACGCTCTTGCCGTGCTCGAAACCAAAAG
CGCGGAGGCCAAGGAATAGCTTGGCGTAATCATGGGAAGATACTTAACAGGGAAGTGAGAGGGCCGCGGC
AAAGCCGTTTTTCCATAGGCTCCGCCCCCCTGACAAGCATCACGAAATCTGACGCTCAAATCAGTGGTGG
CGAAACCCGACAGGACTATAAAGATACCAGGCGTTTCCCCCTGGCGGCTCCCTCGTGCGCTCTCCTGTTC
CTGCCTTTCGGTTTACCGGTGTCATTCCGCTGTTATGGCCGCGTTTGTCTCATTCCACGCCTGACACTCA
GTTCCGGGTAGGCAGTTCGCTCCAAGCTGGACTGTATGCACGAACCCCCCGTTCAGTCCGACCGCTGCGC
CTTATCCGGTAACTATCGTCTTGAGTCCAACCCGGAAAGACATGCAAAAGCACCACTGGCAGCAGCCACT
GGTAATTGATTTAGAGGAGTTAGTCTTGAAGTCATGCGCCGGTTAAGGCTAAACTGAAAGGACAAGTTTT
GGTGACTGCGCTCCTCCAAGCCAGTTACCTCGGTTCAAAGAGTTGGTAGCTCAGAGAACCTTCGAAAAAC
CGCCCTGCAAGGCGGTTTTTTCGTTTTCAGAGCAAGAGATTACGCGCAGACCAAAACGATCTCAAGAAGA
TCATCTTATTAATCAGATAAAATATTTCAAGATTTAGAACTCCAGCATGAGATCCCCGCGCTGGAGGATC
ATCCAGCCGGCGTCCCGGAAAACGATTCCGAAGCCCAACCTTTCATAGAAGGCGGCGGTGGAATCGAAAT
CTCGTGATGGCAGGTTGGGCGTCGCTTGGTCGGTCATTTCGAACCCCAGAGTCCCGCTCAGAAGAACTCG
TCAAGAAGGCGATAGAAGGCGATGCGCTGCGAATCGGGAGCGGCGATACCGTAAAGCACGAGGAAGCGGT
CAGCCCATTCGCCGCCAAGCTCTTCAGCAATATCACGGGTAGCCAACGCTATGTCCTGATAGCGGTCCGC
CACACCCAGCCGGCCACAGTCGATGAATCCAGAAAAGCGGCCATTTTCCACCATGATATTCGGCAAGCAG
GCATCGCCATGGGTCACGACGAGATCCTCGCCGTCGGGCATGCGCGCCTTGAGCCTGGCGAACAGTTCGG
CTGGCGCGAGCCCCTGATGCTCTTCGTCCAGATCATCCTGATCGACAAGACCGGCTTCCATCCGAGTACG
TGCTCGCTCGATGCGATGTTTCGCTTGGTGGTCGAATGGGCAGGTAGCCGGATCAAGCGTATGCAGCCGC
CGCATTGCATCAGCCATGATGGATACTTTCTCGGCAGGAGCAAGGTGAGATGACAGGAGATCCTGCCCCG
GCACTTCGCCCAATAGCAGCCAGTCCCTTCCCGCTTCAGTGACAACGTCGAGCACAGCTGCGCAAGGAAC
GCCCGTCGTGGCCAGCCACGATAGCCGCGCTGCCTCGTCCTGCAGTTCATTCAGGGCACCGGACAGGTCG
GTCTTGACAAAAAGAACCGGGCGCCCCTGCGCTGACAGCCGGAACACGGCGGCATCAGAGCAGCCGATTG
TCTGTTGTGCCCAGTCATAGCCGAATAGCCTCTCCACCCAAGCGGCCGGAGAACCTGCGTGCAATCCATC
TTGTTCAATCATGCGAAACGATCCTCATCCTGTCTCTTGATCAGATCTTGATCCCCTGCGCCATCAGATC
CTTGGCGGCAAGAAAGCCATCCAGTTTACTTTGCAGGGCTTCCCAACCTTACCAGAGGGCGCCCCAGCTG
GCAATTCCGGTTCGCTTGCTGTCCATAAAACCGCCCAGTCTAGCTATCGCCATGTAAGCCCACTGCAAGC
TACCTGCTTTCTCTTTGCGCTTGCGTTTTCCCTTGTCCAGATAGCCCAGGGGAAGCGTGGCGCTTTTCCG
CTGCATAACCCTGCTTCGGGGTCATTATAGCGATTTTTTCGGTATATCCATCCTTTTTCGCACGATATAC
AGGATTTTGCCAAAGGGTTCGTGTAGACTTTCCTTGGTGTATCCAACGGCGTCAGCCGGGCAGGATAGGT
GAAGTAGGCCCACCCGCGAGCGGGTGTTCCTTCTTCACTGTCCCTTATTCGCACCTGGCGGTGCTCAACG
GGAATCCTGCTCTGCGAGGCTGGCCGGCTACCGCCGGCGTAACAGATGAGGGCAAGCGGATGGCTGATGA
AACCAAGCCAACCAGGAAGGGCAGCCCACCTATCAAGGTGTACTGCCTTCCAGACGAACGAAGAGCGATT
GAGGAAAAGGCGGCGGCGGCCGGCATGAGCCTGTCGGCCTACCTGCTGGCCGTCGGCCAGGGCTACAAAA
TCACGGGCGTCGTGGACTATGAGCACGTCCGCGAGCTGGCCCGCATCAATGGCGACCTGGGCCGCCTGGG
CGGCCTGCTGAAACTCTGGCTCACCGACGACCCGCGCACGGCGCGGTTCGGTGATGCCACGATCCTCGCC
CTGCTGGCGAAGATCGAAGAGAAGCAGGACGAGCTTGGCAAGGTCATGATGGGCGTGGTCCGCCCGAGGG
CAGAGCCATGACTTTTTTAGCCGCTAAAACGGCCGGGGGGTGCGCGTGATTGCCAAGCACGTCCCCATGC
GCTCCATACAGTTAGGGCGCGCCCAGCTG
